>Addgene plasmid #244530 | R919-X67-566 | addgene full sequence | sequence record 488786 | Addgene NGS Result
TTAATACGACTCACTATAGGGGAATTGTGAGCGGATAACAATTCCCCTCTAGAAATAATTTTGTTTAACT
TTAAGAAGGAGATATACATATGAGATCCCATCACCATCACCATCACGGCAAAATCGAAGAAGGTAAACTG
GTAATCTGGATTAACGGCGATAAAGGCTATAACGGTCTCGCTGAAGTCGGTAAGAAATTCGAGAAAGATA
CCGGAATTAAAGTCACCGTTGAGCATCCGGATAAACTGGAAGAGAAATTCCCACAGGTTGCGGCAACTGG
CGATGGCCCTGACATTATCTTCTGGGCACACGACCGCTTTGGTGGCTACGCTCAATCTGGCCTGTTGGCT
GAAATCACCCCGGACAAAGCGTTCCAGGACAAGCTGTATCCGTTTACCTGGGATGCCGTACGTTACAACG
GCAAGCTGATTGCTTACCCGATCGCTGTTGAAGCGTTATCGCTGATTTATAACAAAGATCTGCTGCCGAA
CCCGCCAAAAACCTGGGAAGAGATCCCGGCGCTGGATAAAGAACTGAAAGCGAAAGGTAAGAGCGCGCTG
ATGTTCAACCTGCAAGAACCGTACTTCACCTGGCCGCTGATTGCTGCTGACGGGGGTTATGCGTTCAAGT
ATGAAAACGGCAAGTACGACATTAAAGACGTGGGCGTGGATAACGCTGGCGCGAAAGCGGGTCTGACCTT
CCTGGTTGACCTGATTAAAAACAAACACATGAATGCAGACACCGATTACTCCATCGCAGAAGCTGCCTTT
AATAAAGGCGAAACAGCGATGACCATCAACGGCCCGTGGGCATGGTCCAACATCGACACCAGCAAAGTGA
ATTATGGTGTAACGGTACTGCCGACCTTCAAGGGTCAACCATCCAAACCGTTCGTTGGCGTGCTGAGCGC
AGGTATTAACGCCGCCAGTCCGAACAAAGAGCTGGCAAAAGAGTTCCTCGAAAACTATCTGCTGACTGAT
GAAGGTCTGGAAGCGGTTAATAAAGACAAACCGCTGGGTGCCGTAGCGCTGAAGTCTTACGAGGAAGAGT
TGGCGAAAGATCCACGTATTGCCGCCACCATGGAAAACGCCCAGAAAGGTGAAATCATGCCGAACATCCC
GCAGATGTCCGCTTTCTGGTATGCCGTGCGTACTGCGGTGATCAACGCCGCCAGCGGTCGTCAGACTGTC
GATGAAGCCCTGAAAGACGCGCAGACTAATTCGGGATCTGATATCACAAGTTTGTACAAAAAAGTTGGCG
AAAACCTGTACTTCCAAGGCATGACTGAGTACAAACTGGTGGTGGTTGGAGCAGGTGCTGTTGGGAAAAG
CGCACTGACAATCCAGCTAATCCAGAACCACTTTGTAGATGAATATGATCCCACCATAGAGGATTCTTAC
AGAAAACAAGTGGTTATAGATGGTGAAACCTGTTTGTTGGACATACTGGATACAGCTGGACAAGAAGAGT
ACAGTGCCATGAGAGACCAATACATGAGGACAGGCGAAGGCTTCCTCTGTGTATTTGCCATCAATAATAG
CAAGTCATTTGCGGATATTAACCTCTACAGGGAGCAGATTAAGCGAGTAAAAGACTCGGATGATGTACCT
ATGGTGCTAGTGGGAAACAAGTGTGATTTGCCAACAAGGACAGTTGATACAAAACAAGCCCACGAACTGG
CCAAGAGTTACGGGATTCCATTCATTGAAACCTCAGCCAAGACCAGACAGGGTGTTGAAGATGCTTTTTA
CACACTGGTAAGAGAAATACGCCAGTACCGAATGAAATAATCAACTTTCTTGTACAAAGTGGTGATATCG
CTAGCTAGATAGCTAGAAGCTTGCGGCCGCACAGCTGTATACACGTGCAAGCCAGCCAGAACTCGCTCCT
GAAGACCCAGAGGATCTCGAGCACCACCACCACCACCACTAATGTTAATTAAGTTGGGCGTTCCTAGGCT
GATAAAACAGAATTTGCCTGGCGGCAGTAGCGCGGTGGTCCCACCTGACCCCATGCCGAACTCAGAAGTG
AAACGCCGTAGCGCCGATGGTAGTGTGGGGTCTCCCCATGCGAGAGTAGGGAACTGCCAGGCATCAAATA
AAACGAAAGGCTCAGTCGAAAGACTGGGCCTTTCGTTTTATCTGTTGTTTGTCGGTGAACGCTCTCCTGA
GTAGGACAAATCCGCCGGGAGCGGATTTGAACGTTGCGAAGCAACGGCCCGGAGGGTGGCGGGCAGGACG
CCCGCCATAAACTGCCAGGCATCAAATTAAGCAGAAGGCCATCCTGACGGATGGCCTTTTTGCGTTTCTA
CAAACTCTTTTGTTTATTTTTCTAAATACATTCAAATATGTATCCGCTGAGCAATAACTAGCATAACCCC
TTGGGGCCTCTAAACGGGTCTTGAGGGGTTTTTTGCTGAAAGGAGGAACTATATCCGGATTGGCGAATGG
G
[124 nt withheld, positions 2452-2575]
C
[91 nt withheld, positions 2577-2667]
A
[49 nt withheld, positions 2669-2717]
CCTTTGACGTTGGAGTCCACGTTCTTT
[37 nt withheld, positions 2745-2781]
ACCCTATCTCGGTCTATTCTTTTGATTTATAAGGGATTTTGCCGATTTCGGCCTATTGGTTAAAAAATGA
GCTGATTTAACAAAAATTTAACGCGAATTTTAACAAAATATTAACGTTTACAATTTCTGGCGGCACGATG
GCATGAGATTATCAAAAAGGATCTTCACCTAGATCCTTTTAAATTAAAAATGAAGTTTTAAATCAATCTA
AAGTATATATGAGTAAACTTGGTCTGACAGTTACCAATGCTTAATCAGTGAGGCACCTATCTCAGCGATC
TGTCTATTTCGTTCATCCATAGTTGCCTGACTCCCCGTCGTGTAGATAACTACGATACGGGAGGGCTTAC
CATCTGGCCCCAGTGCTGCAATGATACCGCGAGACCCACGCTCACCGGCTCCAGATTTATCAGCAATAAA
CCAGCCAGCCGGAAGGGCCGAGCGCAGAAGTGGTCCTGCAACTTTATCCGCCTCCATCCAGTCTATTAAT
TGTTGCCGGGAAGCTAGAGTAAGTAGTTCGCCAGTTAATAGTTTGCGCAACGTTGTTGCCATTGCTACAG
GCATCGTGGTGTCACGCTCGTCGTTTGGTATGGCTTCATTCAGCTCCGGTTCCCAACGATCAAGGCGAGT
TACATGATCCCCCATGTTGTGCAAAAAAGCGGTTAGCTCCTTCGGTCCTCCGATCGTTGTCAGAAGTAAG
TTGGCCGCAGTGTTATCACTCATGGTTATGGCAGCACTGCATAATTCTCTTACTGTCATGCCATCCGTAA
GATGCTTTTCTGTGACTGGTGAGTACTCAACCAAGTCATTCTGAGAATAGTGTATGCGGCGACCGAGTTG
CTCTTGCCCGGCGTCAATACGGGATAATACCGCGCCACATAGCAGAACTTTAAAAGTGCTCATCATTGGA
AAACGTTCTTCGGGGCGAAAACTCTCAAGGATCTTACCGCTGTTGAGATCCAGTTCGATGTAACCCACTC
GTGCACCCAACTGATCTTCAGCATCTTTTACTTTCACCAGCGTTTCTGGGTGAGCAAAAACAGGAAGGCA
AAATGCCGCAAAAAAGGGAATAAGGGCGACACGGAAATGTTGAATACTCATACTCTTCCTTTTTCAATCA
TGATTGAAGCATTTATCAGGGTTATTGTCTCATGAGCGGATACATATTTGAATGTATTTAGAAAAATAAA
CAAATAGGTCATGACCAAAATCCCTTAACGTGAGTTTTCGTTCCACTGAGCGTCAGACCCCGTAGAAAAG
ATCAAAGGATCTTCTTGAGATCCTTTTTTTCTGCGCGTAATCTGCTGCTTGCAAACAAAAAAACCACCGC
TACCAGCGGTGGTTTGTTTGCCGGATCAAGAGCTACCAACTCTTTTTCCGAAGGTAACTGGCTTCAGCAG
AGCGCAGATACCAAATACTGTCCTTCTAGTGTAGCCGTAGTTAGGCCACCACTTCAAGAACTCTGTAGCA
CCGCCTACATACCTCGCTCTGCTAATCCTGTTACCAGTGGCTGCTGCCAGTGGCGATAAGTCGTGTCTTA
CCGGGTTGGACTCAAGACGATAGTTACCGGATAAGGCGCAGCGGTCGGGCTGAACGGGGGGTTCGTGCAC
ACAGCCCAGCTTGGAGCGAACGACCTACACCGAACTGAGATACCTACAGCGTGAGCTATGAGAAAGCGCC
ACGCTTCCCGAAGGGAGAAAGGCGGACAGGTATCCGGTAAGCGGCAGGGTCGGAACAGGAGAGCGCACGA
GGGAGCTTCCAGGGGGAAACGCCTGGTATCTTTATAGTCCTGTCGGGTTTCGCCACCTCTGACTTGAGCG
TCGATTTTTGTGATGCTCGTCAGGGGGGCGGAGCCTATGGAAAAACGCCAGCAACGCGGCCTTTTTACGG
TTCCTGGCCTTTTGCTGGCCTTTTGCTCACATGTTCTTTCCTGCGTTATCCCCTGATTCTGTGGATAACC
GTATTACCGCCTTTGAGTGAGCTGATACCGCTCGCCGCAGCCGAACGACCGAGCGCAGCGAGTCAGTGAG
CGAGGAAGCGGAAGAGCGCCTGATGCGGTATTTTCTCCTTACGCATCTGTGCGGTATTTCACACCGCAAT
GGTGCACTCTCAGTACAATCTGCTCTGATGCCGCATAGTTAAGCCAGTATACACTCCGCTATCGCTACGT
GACTGGGTCATGGCTGCGCCCCGACACCCGCCAACACCCGCTGACGCGCCCTGACGGGCTTGTCTGCTCC
CGGCATCCGCTTACAGACAAGCTGTGACCGTCTCCGGGAGCTGCATGTGTCAGAGGTTTTCACCGTCATC
ACCGAAACGCGCGAGGCAGCTGCGGTAAAGCTCATCAGCGTGGTCGTGAAGCGATTCACAGATGTCTGCC
TGTTCATCCGCGTCCAGCTCGTTGAGTTTCTCCAGAAGCGTTAATGTCTGGCTTCTGATAAAGCGGGCCA
TGTTAAGGGCGGTTTTTTCCTGTTTGGTCACTGATGCCTCCGTGTAAGGGGGATTTCTGTTCATGGGGGT
AATGATACCGATGAAACGAGAGAGGATGCTCACGATACGGGTTACTGATGATGAACATGCCCGGTTACTG
GAACGTTGTGAGGGTAAACAACTGGCGGTATGGATGCGGCGGGACCAGAGAAAAATCACTCAGGGTCAAT
GCCAGCGCTTCGTTAATACAGATGTAGGTGTTCCACAGGGTAGCCAGCAGCATCCTGCGATGCAGATCCG
GAACATAATGGTGCAGGGCGCTGACTTCCGCGTTTCCAGACTTTACGAAACACGGAAACCGAAGACCATT
CATGTTGTTGCTCAGGTCGCAGACGTTTTGCAGCAGCAGTCGCTTCACGTTCGCTCGCGTATCGGTGATT
CATTCTGCTAACCAGTAAGGCAACCCCGCCAGCCTAGCCGGGTCCTCAACGACAGGAGCACGATCATGCT
AGTCATGCCCCGCGCCCACCGGAAGGAGCTGACTGGGTTGAAGGCTCTCAAGGGCATCGGTCGAGATCCC
GGTGCCTAATGAGTGAGCTAACTTACATTAATTGCGTTGCGCTCACTGCCCGCTTTCCAGTCGGGAAACC
TGTCGTGCCAGCTGCATTAATGAATCGGCCAACGCGCGGGGAGAGGCGGTTTGCGTATTGGGCGCCAGGG
TGGTTTTTCTTTTCACCAGTGAGACGGGCAACAGCTGATTGCCCTTCACCGCCTGGCCCTGAGAGAGTTG
CAGCAAGCGGTCCACGCTGGTTTGCCCCAGCAGGCGAAAATCCTGTTTGATGGTGGTTAACGGCGGGATA
TAACATGAGCTGTCTTCGGTATCGTCGTATCCCACTACCGAGATGTCCGCACCAACGCGCAGCCCGGACT
CGGTAATGGCGCGCATTGCGCCCAGCGCCATCTGATCGTTGGCAACCAGCATCGCAGTGGGAACGATGCC
CTCATTCAGCATTTGCATGGTTTGTTGAAAACCGGACATGGCACTCCAGTCGCCTTCCCGTTCCGCTATC
GGCTGAATTTGATTGCGAGTGAGATATTTATGCCAGCCAGCCAGACGCAGACGCGCCGAGACAGAACTTA
ATGGGCCCGCTAACAGCGCGATTTGCTGGTGACCCAATGCGACCAGATGCTCCACGCCCAGTCGCGTACC
GTCTTCATGGGAGAAAATAATACTGTTGATGGGTGTCTGGTCAGAGACATCAAGAAATAACGCCGGAACA
TTAGTGCAGGCAGCTTCCACAGCAATGGCATCCTGGTCATCCAGCGGATAGTTAATGATCAGCCCACTGA
CGCGTTGCGCGAGAAGATTGTGCACCGCCGCTTTACAGGCTTCGACGCCGCTTCGTTCTACCATCGACAC
CACCACGCTGGCACCCAGTTGATCGGCGCGAGATTTAATCGCCGCGACAATTTGCGACGGCGCGTGCAGG
GCCAGACTGGAGGTGGCAACGCCAATCAGCAACGACTGTTTGCCCGCCAGTTGTTGTGCCACGCGGTTGG
GAATGTAATTCAGCTCCGCCATCGCCGCTTCCACTTTTTCCCGCGTTTTCGCAGAAACGTGGCTGGCCTG
GTTCACCACGCGGGAAACGGTCTGATAAGAGACACCGGCATACTCTGCGACATCGTATAACGTTACTGGT
TTCACATTCACCACCCTGAATTGACTCTCTTCCGGGCGCTATCATGCCATACCGCGAAAGGTTTTGCGCC
ATTCGATGGTGTCCGGGATCTCGACGCTCTCCCTTATGCGACTCCTGCATTAGGAAGCAGCCCAGTAGTA
GGTTGAGGCCGTTGAGCACCGCCGCCGCAAGGAATGGTGCATGCAAGGAGATGGCGCCCAACAGTCCCCC
GGCCACGGGGCCTGCCACCATACCCACGCCGAAACAAGCGCTCATGAGCCCGAAGTGGCGAGCCCGATCT
TCCCCATCGGTGATGTCGGCGATATAGGCGCCAGCAACCGCACCTGTGGCGCCGGTGATGCCGGCCACGA
TGCGTCCGGCGTAGAGGATCGAGATCGATCTCGATCCCGCGAAA
Features (pLannotate 1.2.2; 27 found; start..end, strand, type, name):
      2..20      +  promoter       T7 promoter: promoter for bacteriophage T7 RNA polymerase
     21..45      +  protein_bind   lac operator: The lac repressor binds to the lac operator to inhibit transcription in E. coli. This inhibition can be relieved by adding lactose or isopropyl-β-D-thiogalactopyranoside (IPTG). lac repressor encoded by lacI
     60..82      +  RBS            RBS: efficient ribosome binding site from bacteriophage T7 gene 10 (Olins and Rangwala, 1989)
     99..116     +  CDS            7xHis (fragment): 6xHis affinity tag
    120..1217    +  CDS            MBP: maltose binding protein from E. coli; malE (mutated); This version of the gene does not encode a signal sequence, so MBP will remain in the cytosol.
   1237..1254    +  protein_bind   attB1 (fragment): mutant version of attB; core recombination site for the Gateway® BP reaction BP Clonase™
   1260..1276    +  CDS            TEV site (fragment): tobacco etch virus (TEV) protease recognition and cleavage site
   1281..1787    +  CDS            NRAS (fragment): RASN_HUMAN - Also known as HRAS1. Experimental evidence at protein level: Swiss-Prot protein existence level 1. Ras proteins bind GDP/GTP and possess intrinsic GTPase activity. From Homo sapiens (Human).
   1795..1812    -  protein_bind   attB2 (fragment): mutant version of attB; core recombination site for the Gateway® BP reaction BP Clonase™
   1912..1929    +  CDS            9xHis (fragment): 9xHis affinity tag
   1976..2091    +  ncRNA          5S rRNA: Accession: RF00001 - 5S ribosomal RNA
   2095..2181    +  terminator     rrnB T1 terminator: Escherichia coli rrnB; transcription terminator T1 from the E. coli rrnB gene
   2273..2300    +  terminator     rrnB T2 terminator: transcription terminator T2 from the E. coli rrnB gene
   2319..2358    +  promoter       AmpR promoter (fragment): bla
   2368..2415    +  terminator     T7 terminator: transcription terminator for bacteriophage T7 RNA polymerase
   2452..2907    +  rep_origin     f1 ori (sequence partly withheld): f1 bacteriophage origin of replication; arrow indicates direction of (+) strand synthesis
   3022..3882    -  CDS            AmpR: β-lactamase; bla; confers resistance to ampicillin, carbenicillin, and related antibiotics
   3883..3975    -  promoter       AmpR promoter: bla
   4056..4644    +  rep_origin     ori: high-copy-number ColE1/pMB1/pBR322/pUC origin of replication
   4830..4969    -  misc_feature   bom: basis of mobility region from pBR322
   5071..5262    -  CDS            rop: Rop protein, which maintains plasmids at low copy number; rop
   5279..5659    +  CDS            YPB1_ECOLX: Protein predicted: Swiss-Prot protein existence level 4. From Escherichia coli.
   5721..5785    -  CDS            TcR (fragment): tetracycline efflux protein; tet; confers resistance to tetracycline
   5800..5821    -  protein_bind   CAP binding site: CAP binding activates transcription in the presence of cAMP. E. coli catabolite activator protein
   5834..6916    -  CDS            lacI: lac repressor; lacI; The lac repressor binds to the lac operator to inhibit transcription in E. coli. This inhibition can be relieved by adding lactose or isopropyl-β-D-thiogalactopyranoside (IPTG).
   6917..6994    -  promoter       lacI promoter: lacI
   7002..7281    -  CDS            TcR (fragment): tetracycline efflux protein; tet; confers resistance to tetracycline
