[The description below was written by a language model from this plasmid's Addgene catalogue record and pLannotate feature annotations shown in this document.]
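Description:
R919-X67-566 is a bacterial expression plasmid built by Gateway recombination into the pDest-566 destination vector, designed to produce a truncated, mutant form of human NRAS in E. coli. The sequenced construct is about 7.3 kb. It is maintained through a ColE1/pMB1-type origin and selected with ampicillin via the β-lactamase gene. The catalogue lists it as high copy, although the annotated backbone also retains the pBR322-derived rop gene and bom region, which are normally associated with lower copy number. An f1 origin and short remnants of a tetracycline resistance gene are also present as backbone carry-over.

Expression is driven by a T7 promoter immediately followed by a lac operator and the T7 gene 10 ribosome binding site. With the plasmid-borne lacI gene, this gives IPTG-inducible transcription in hosts that supply T7 RNA polymerase. The open reading frame begins with a His6 tag fused to a signal-sequence-free, cytosolic maltose binding protein. This is followed by the attB1 recombination scar, a TEV protease recognition site and NRAS residues 1–169 carrying the G13A substitution, and the insert is closed by attB2. MBP generally improves the solubility of its fusion partner, the His tag allows metal-affinity purification, and TEV cleavage releases NRAS from both. Downstream lie rrnB T1/T2 and T7 terminators. A second His-tag annotation sits beyond attB2, and the record does not say whether it is translated; the stated fusion design suggests it is not part of the product. The record gives protein expression as the purpose but does not state a more specific use for the G13A mutant.
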