Addgene plasmid #244530: R919-X67-566
Purpose: Bacterial protein expression of His6-MBP-tev-Hs.NRAS(1-169) G13A
Depositing lab: Dominic Esposito. Depositing organization: Frederick National Laboratory.
Backbone
  Vector backbone: pDest-566
  Backbone size w/o insert (bp): 6800
  Vector type: Bacterial Expression
Growth in bacteria
  Bacterial resistance: Ampicillin, 100 μg/mL
  Growth temperature: 37°C
  Growth strain: DH5alpha
  Copy number: High Copy
Gene/Insert
  Gene/Insert name: His6-MBP-tev-Hs.NRAS(1-169) G13A
  Species: H. sapiens (human)
  Entrez Gene: NRAS (a.k.a. ALPS4, CMNS, KRAS, N-ras, NCMS, NRAS1, NS6)
  Tag / fusion protein: His6-MBP (N terminal on insert)
  Cloning method: Gateway Cloning
Terms and licenses: Academic/Nonprofit Terms; Industry Terms: Not Available to Industry
How to cite: R919-X67-566 was a gift from Dominic Esposito (Addgene plasmid # 244530 ; http://n2t.net/addgene:244530 ; RRID:Addgene_244530)
